>Addgene plasmid #167871 | NAX_CAGGS_CAS9_m4_Puro | addgene full sequence | sequence record 354070 | Addgene NGS Result
GGGCGGGGCGAGGCGGAGAGGTGCGGCGGCAGCCAATCAGAGCGGCGCGCTCCGAAAGTTTCCTTTTATG
GCGAGGCGGCGGCGGCGGCGGCCCTATAAAAAGCGAAGCGCGCGGCGGGCGGGAGTCGCTGCGCGCTGCC
TTCGCCCCGTGCCCCGCTCCGCCGCCGCCTCGCGCCGCCCGCCCCGGCTCTGACTGACCGCGTTACTCCC
ACAGGTGAGCGGGCGGGACGGCCCTTCTCCTCCGGGCTGTAATTAGCGCTTGGTTTAATGACGGCTTGTT
TCTTTTCTGTGGCTGCGTGAAAGCCTTGAGGGGCTCCGGGAGGGCCCTTTGTGCGGGGGGAGCGGCTCGG
GGGGTGCGTGCGTGTGTGTGTGCGTGGGGAGCGCCGCGTGCGGCTCCGCGCTGCCCGGCGGCTGTGAGCG
CTGCGGGCGCGGCGCGGGGCTTTTTGCGCTCCGCAGTGTGCGCGAGGGGAGCGCGGCCGGGGGCGGTGCC
CCGCGGTGCGGGGGGGGCTGCGAGGGGAACAAAGGCTGCGTGCGGGGTGTGTGCGTGGGGGGGTGAGCAG
GGGGTGTGGGCGCGTCGGTCGGGCTGCAACCCCCCCTGCACCCCCCTCCCCGAGTTGCTGAGCACGGCCC
GGCTTCGGGTGCGGGGCTCCGTACGGGGCGTGGCGCGGGGCTCGCCGTGCCGGGCGGGGGGTGGCGGCAG
GTGGGGGTGCCGGGCGGGGCGGGGCCGCCTCGGGCCGGGGAGGGCTCGGGGGAGGGGCGCGGCGGCCCCC
GGAGCGCCGGCGGCTGTCGAGGCGCGGCGAGCCGCAGCCATTGCCTTTTATGGTAATCGTGCGAGAGGGC
GCAGGGACTTCCTTTGTCCCAAATCTGTGCGGAGCCGAAATCTGGGAGGCGCCGCCGCACCCCCTCTAGC
GGGCGCGGGGCGAAGCGGTGCGGCGCCGGCAGGAAGGAAATGGGCGGGGAGGGCCTTCGTGCGTCGCCGC
GCCGCCGTCCCCTTCTCCCTCTCCAGCCTCGGGGCTGTCCGCGGGGGGACGGCTGCCTTCGGGGGGGACG
GGGCAGGGCGGGGTTCGGCTTCTGGCGTGTGACCGGCGGCTCTAGAGCCTCTGCTAACCATGTTCATGCC
TTCTTCTTTTTCCTACAGCTCCTGGGCAACGTGCTGGTTATTGTGCTGTCTCATCATTTTGGCAAAGAAT
CTAGATACCCTCGTAAAGGTCTAGAGCTAGCGGATCGAACCCTTGCCACCATGGACAAGAAGTACTCCAT
TGGGCTCGCTATCGGCACAAACAGCGTCGGCTGGGCCGTCATTACGGACGAGTACAAGGTGCCGAGCAAA
AAATTCAAAGTTCTGGGCAATACCGATCGCCACAGCATAAAGAAGAACCTCATTGGCGCCCTCCTGTTCG
ACTCCGGGGAGACGGCCGAAGCCACGCGGCTCAAAAGAACAGCACGGCGCAGATATACCCGCAGAAAGAA
TCGGATCTGCTACCTGCAGGAGATCTTTAGTAATGAGATGGCTAAGGTGGATGACTCTTTCTTCCATAGG
CTGGAGGAGTCCTTTTTGGTGGAGGAGGATAAAAAGCACGAGCGCCACCCAATCTTTGGCAATATCGTGG
ACGAGGTGGCGTACCATGAAAAGTACCCAACCATATATCATCTGAGGAAGAAGCTTGTAGACAGTACTGA
TAAGGCTGACTTGCGGTTGATCTATCTCGCGCTGGCGCATATGATCAAATTTCGGGGACACTTCCTCATC
GAGGGGGACCTGAACCCAGACAACAGCGATGTCGACAAACTCTTTATCCAACTGGTTCAGACTTACAATC
AGCTTTTCGAAGAGAACCCGATCAACGCATCCGGAGTTGACGCCAAAGCAATCCTGAGCGCTAGGCTGTC
CAAATCCCGGCGGCTCGAAAACCTCATCGCACAGCTCCCTGGGGAGAAGAAGAACGGCCTGTTTGGTAAT
CTTATCGCCCTGTCACTCGGGCTGACCCCCAACTTTAAATCTAACTTCGACCTGGCCGAAGATGCCAAGC
TTCAACTGAGCAAAGACACCTACGATGATGATCTCGACAATCTGCTGGCCCAGATCGGCGACCAGTACGC
AGACCTTTTTTTGGCGGCAAAGAACCTGTCAGACGCCATTCTGCTGAGTGATATTCTGCGAGTGAACACG
GAGATCACCAAAGCTCCGCTGAGCGCTAGTATGATCAAGCGCTATGATGAGCACCACCAAGACTTGACTT
TGCTGAAGGCCCTTGTCAGACAGCAACTGCCTGAGAAGTACAAGGAAATTTTCTTCGATCAGTCTAAAAA
TGGCTACGCCGGATACATTGACGGCGGAGCAAGCCAGGAGGAATTTTACAAATTTATTAAGCCCATCTTG
GAAAAAATGGACGGCACCGAGGAGCTGCTGGTAAAGCTTAACAGAGAAGATCTGTTGCGCAAACAGCGCA
CTTTCGACAATGGAAGCATCCCCCACCAGATTCACCTGGGCGAACTGCACGCTATCCTCAGGCGGCAAGA
GGATTTCTACCCCTTTTTGAAAGATAACAGGGAAAAGATTGAGAAAATCCTCACATTTCGGATACCCTAC
TATGTAGGCCCCCTCGCCCGGGGAAATTCCAGATTCGCGTGGATGACTCGCAAATCAGAAGAGACCATCA
CTCCCTGGAACTTCGAGGAAGTCGTGGATAAGGGGGCCTCTGCCCAGTCCTTCATCGAAAGGATGACTAA
CTTTGATAAAAATCTGCCTAACGAAAAGGTGCTTCCTAAACACTCTCTGCTGTACGAGTACTTCACAGTT
TATAACGAGCTCACCAAGGTCAAATACGTCACAGAAGGGATGAGAAAGCCAGCATTCCTGTCTGGAGAGC
AGAAGAAAGCTATCGTGGACCTCCTCTTCAAGACGAACCGGAAAGTTACCGTGAAACAGCTCAAAGAAGA
CTATTTCAAAAAGATTGAATGTTTCGACTCTGTTGAAATCAGCGGAGTGGAGGATCGCTTCAACGCATCC
CTGGGAACGTATCACGATCTCCTGAAAATCATTAAAGACAAGGACTTCCTGGACAATGAGGAGAACGAGG
ACATTCTTGAGGACATTGTCCTCACCCTTACGTTGTTTGAAGATAGGGAGATGATTGAAGAACGCTTGAA
AACTTACGCTCATCTCTTCGACGACAAAGTCATGAAACAGCTCAAGAGGCGCCGATATACAGGATGGGGG
CGGCTGTCAAGAAAACTGATCAATGGGATCCGAGACAAGCAGAGTGGAAAGACAATCCTGGATTTTCTTA
AGTCCGATGGATTTGCCAACCGGAACTTCATGCAGTTGATCCATGATGACTCTCTCACCTTTAAGGAGGA
CATCCAGAAAGCACAAGTTTCTGGCCAGGGGGACAGTCTTCACGAGCACATCGCTAATCTTGCAGGTAGC
CCAGCTATCAAAAAGGGAATACTGCAGACCGTTAAGGTCGTGGATGAACTCGTCAAAGTAATGGGAAGGC
ATAAGCCCGAGAATATCGTTATCGAGATGGCCCGAGAGAACCAAACTACCCAGAAGGGACAGAAGAACAG
TAGGGAAAGGATGAAGAGGATTGAAGAGGGTATAAAAGAACTGGGGTCCCAAATCCTTAAGGAACACCCA
GTTGAAAACACCCAGCTTCAGAATGAGAAGCTCTACCTGTACTACCTGCAGAACGGCAGGGACATGTACG
TGGATCAGGAACTGGACATCAATCGGCTCTCCGACTACGACGTGGCTGCTATCGTGCCCCAGTCTTTTCT
CAAAGATGATTCTATTGATAATAAAGTGTTGACAAGATCCGATAAAGCTAGAGGGAAGAGTGATAACGTC
CCCTCAGAAGAAGTTGTCAAGAAAATGAAAAATTATTGGCGGCAGCTGCTGAACGCCAAACTGATCACAC
AACGGAAGTTCGATAATCTGACTAAGGCTGAACGAGGTGGCCTGTCTGAGTTGGATAAAGCCGGCTTCAT
CAAAAGGCAGCTTGTTGAGACACGCCAGATCACCAAGCACGTGGCCCAAATTCTCGATTCACGCATGAAC
ACCAAGTACGATGAAAATGACAAACTGATTCGAGAGGTGAAAGTTATTACTCTGAAGTCTAAGCTGGTCT
CAGATTTCAGAAAGGACTTTCAGTTTTATAAGGTGAGAGAGATCAACAATTACCACCATGCGCATGATGC
CTACCTGAATGCAGTGGTAGGCACTGCACTTATCAAAAAATATCCCAAGCTTGAATCTGAATTTGTTTAC
GGAGACTATAAAGTGTACGATGTTAGGAAAATGATCGCAAAGTCTGAGCAGGAAATAGGCAAGGCCACCG
CTAAGTACTTCTTTTACAGCAATATTATGAATTTTTTCAAGACCGAGATTACACTGGCCAATGGAGAGAT
TCGGAAGCGACCACTTATCGAAACAAACGGAGAAACAGGAGAAATCGTGTGGGACAAGGGTAGGGATTTC
GCGACAGTCCGGAAGGTCCTGTCCATGCCGCAGGTGAACATCGTTAAAAAGACCGAAGTACAGACCGGAG
GCTTCTCCAAGGAAAGTATCCTCCCGAAAAGGAACAGCGACAAGCTGATCGCACGCAAAAAAGATTGGGA
CCCCAAGAAATACGGCGGATTCGATTCTCCTACAGTCGCTTACAGTGTACTGGTTGTGGCCAAAGTGGAG
AAAGGGAAGTCTAAAAAACTCAAAAGCGTCAAGGAACTGCTGGGCATCACAATCATGGAGCGATCAAGCT
TCGAAAAAAACCCCATCGACTTTCTCGAGGCGAAAGGATATAAAGAGGTCAAAAAAGACCTCATCATTAA
GCTTCCCAAGTACTCTCTCTTTGAGCTTGAAAACGGCCGGAAACGAATGCTCGCTAGTGCGGGCGAGCTG
CAGAAAGGTAACGAGCTGGCACTGCCCTCTAAATACGTTAATTTCTTGTATCTGGCCAGCCACTATGAAA
AGCTCAAAGGGTCTCCCGAAGATAATGAGCAGAAGCAGCTGTTCGTGGAACAACACAAACACTACCTTGA
TGAGATCATCGAGCAAATAAGCGAATTCTCCAAAAGAGTGATCCTCGCCGACGCTAACCTCGATAAGGTG
CTTTCTGCTTACAATAAGCACAGGGATAAGCCCATCAGGGAGCAGGCAGAAAACATTATCCACTTGTTTA
CTCTGACCAACTTGGGCGCGCCTGCAGCCTTCAAGTACTTCGACACCACCATAGACAGAAAGCGGTACAC
CTCTACAAAGGAGGTCCTGGACGCCACACTGATTCATCAGTCAATTACGGGGCTCTATGAAACAAGAATC
GACCTCTCTCAGCTCGGTGGAGACAGCAGGGCTGACCCCAAGAAGAAGAGGAAGGTGTGAGTTTAAACGG
GGGAGGCTAACTGAAACACGGAAGGAGACAATACCGGAAGGAACCCGCGCTATGACGGCAATAAAAAGAC
AGAATAAAACGCACGGGTGTTGGGTCGTTTGTTCATAAACGCGGGGTTCGGTCCCAGGGCTGGCACTCTG
TCGATACCCCACCGAGACCCCATTGGGGCCAATACGCCCGCGTTTCTTCCTTTTCCCCACCCCACCCCCC
AAGTTCGGGTGAAGGCCCAGGGCTCGCAGCCAACGTCGGGGCGGCAGGCCCTGCCATAGCAGATCTGCGA
AATCGGATCCGCGGCCGCACTGATTCTAGCTGCAGAGGCTCCGGTGCCCGTCAGTGGGCAGAGCGCACAT
CGCCCACAGTCCCCGAGAAGTTGGGGGGAGGGGTCGGCAATTGAACCGGTGCCTAGAGAAGGTGGCGCGG
GGTAAACTGGGAAAGTGATGTCGTGTACTGGCTCCGCCTTTTTCCCGAGGGTGGGGGAGAACCGTATATA
AGTGCAGTAGTCGCCGTGAACGTTCTTTTTCGCAACGGGTTTGCCGCCAGAACACAGGATCCTCGAGCCA
CCATGACCGAGTACAAGCCCACGGTGCGCCTCGCCACCCGCGACGACGTCCCCCGGGCCGTACGCACCCT
CGCCGCCGCGTTCGCCGACTACCCCGCCACGCGCCACACCGTCGACCCGGACCGCCACATCGAGCGGGTC
ACCGAGCTGCAAGAACTCTTCCTCACGCGCGTCGGGCTCGACATCGGCAAGGTGTGGGTCGCGGACGACG
GCGCCGCGGTGGCGGTCTGGACCACGCCGGAGAGCGTCGAAGCGGGGGCGGTGTTCGCCGAGATCGGCCC
GCGCATGGCCGAGTTGAGCGGTTCCCGGCTGGCCGCGCAGCAACAGATGGAAGGCCTCCTGGCGCCGCAC
CGGCCCAAGGAGCCCGCGTGGTTCCTGGCCACCGTCGGCGTCTCGCCCGACCACCAGGGCAAGGGTCTGG
GCAGCGCCGTCGTGCTCCCCGGAGTGGAGGCGGCCGAGCGCGCCGGGGTGCCCGCCTTCCTGGAGACCTC
CGCGCCCCGCAACCTCCCCTTCTACGAGCGGCTCGGCTTCACCGTCACCGCCGACGTCGAGGTGCCCGAA
GGACCGCGCACCTGGTGCATGACCCGCAAGCCCGGTGCCTGAATCTAGTGTCGACAAGTTAACTTGTTTA
TTGCAGCTTATAATGGTTACAAATAAAGCAATAGCATCACAAATTTCACAAATAAAGCATTTTTTTCACT
GCATTCTAGTTGTGGTTTGTCCAAACTCATCAATGTATCTTATCATGTCTGGAATTGACTCAAATGATGT
CAATTAGTCTATCAGAAGCTCATCTGGTCTCCCTTCCGGGGGACAAGACATCCCTGTTTAATATTTAAAC
AGCAGTGTTCCCAAACTGGGTTCTTATATCCCTTGCTCTGGTCAACCAGGTTGCAGGGTTTCCTGTCCTC
ACAGGAACGAAGTCCCTAAAGAAACAGTGGCAGCCAGGTTTAGCCCCGGAATTGACTGGATTCCTTTTTT
AGGGCCCATTGGTATGGCTTTTTCCCCGTATCCCCCCAGGTGTCTGCAGGCTCAAAGAGCAGCGAGAAGC
GTTCAGAGGAAAGCGATCCCGTGCCACCTTCCCCGTGCCCGGGCTGTCCCCGCACGCTGCCGGCTCGGGG
ATGCGGGGGGAGCGCCGGACCGGAGCGGAGCCCCGGGCGGCTCGCTGCTGCCCCCTAGCGGGGGAGGGAC
GTAATTACATCCCTGGGGGCTTTGGGGGGGGGCTGTCCCTGATATCTATAACAAGAAAATATATATATAA
TAAGTTATCACGTAAGTAGAACATGAAATAACAATATAATTATCGTATGAGTTAAATCTTAAAAGTCACG
TAAAAGATAATCATGCGTCATTTTGACTCACGCGGTCGTTATAGTTCAAAATCAGTGACACTTACCGCAT
TGACAAGCACGCCTCACGGGAGCTCCAAGCGGCGACTGAGATGTCCTAAATGCACAGCGACGGATTCGCG
CTATTTAGAAAGAGAGAGCAATATTTCAAGAATGCATGCGTCAATTTTACGCAGACTATCTTTCTAGGGT
TAATCTAGCTGCATCAGGATCATATCGTCGGGTCTTTTTTCCGGCTCAGTCATCGCCCAAGCTGGCGCTA
TCTGGGCATCGGGGAGGAAGAAGCCCGTGCCTTTTCCCGCGAGGTTGAAGCGGCATGGAAAGAGTTTGCC
GAGGATGACTGCTGCTGCATTGACGTTGAGCGAAAACGCACGTTTACCATGATGATTCGGGAAGGTGTGG
CCATGCACGCCTTTAACGGTGAACTGTTCGTTCAGGCCACCTGGGATACCAGTTCGTCGCGGCTTTTCCG
GACACAGTTCCGGATGGTCAGCCCGAAGCGCATCAGCAACCCGAACAATACCGGCGACAGCCGGAACTGC
CGTGCCGGTGTGCAGATTAATGACAGCGGTGCGGCGCTGGGATATTACGTCAGCGAGGACGGGTATCCTG
GCTGGATGCCGCAGAAATGGACATGGATACCCCGTGAGTTACCCGGCGGGCGCGCTTGGCGTAATCATGG
TCATAGCTGTTTCCTGTGTGAAATTGTTATCCGCTCACAATTCCACACAACATACGAGCCGGAAGCATAA
AGTGTAAAGCCTGGGGTGCCTAATGAGTGAGCTAACTCACATTAATTGCGTTGCGCTCACTGCCCGCTTT
CCAGTCGGGAAACCTGTCGTGCCAGCTGCATTAATGAATCGGCCAACGCGCGGGGAGAGGCGGTTTGCGT
ATTGGGCGCTCTTCCGCTTCCTCGCTCACTGACTCGCTGCGCTCGGTCGTTCGGCTGCGGCGAGCGGTAT
CAGCTCACTCAAAGGCGGTAATACGGTTATCCACAGAATCAGGGGATAACGCAGGAAAGAACATGTGAGC
AAAAGGCCAGCAAAAGGCCAGGAACCGTAAAAAGGCCGCGTTGCTGGCGTTTTTCCATAGGCTCCGCCCC
CCTGACGAGCATCACAAAAATCGACGCTCAAGTCAGAGGTGGCGAAACCCGACAGGACTATAAAGATACC
AGGCGTTTCCCCCTGGAAGCTCCCTCGTGCGCTCTCCTGTTCCGACCCTGCCGCTTACCGGATACCTGTC
CGCCTTTCTCCCTTCGGGAAGCGTGGCGCTTTCTCATAGCTCACGCTGTAGGTATCTCAGTTCGGTGTAG
GTCGTTCGCTCCAAGCTGGGCTGTGTGCACGAACCCCCCGTTCAGCCCGACCGCTGCGCCTTATCCGGTA
ACTATCGTCTTGAGTCCAACCCGGTAAGACACGACTTATCGCCACTGGCAGCAGCCACTGGTAACAGGAT
TAGCAGAGCGAGGTATGTAGGCGGTGCTACAGAGTTCTTGAAGTGGTGGCCTAACTACGGCTACACTAGA
AGAACAGTATTTGGTATCTGCGCTCTGCTGAAGCCAGTTACCTTCGGAAAAAGAGTTGGTAGCTCTTGAT
CCGGCAAACAAACCACCGCTGGTAGCGGTGGTTTTTTTGTTTGCAAGCAGCAGATTACGCGCAGAAAAAA
AGGATCTCAAGAAGATCCTTTGATCTTTTCTACGGGGTCTGACGCTCAGTGGAACGAAAACTCACGTTAA
GGGATTTTGGTCATGAGATTATCAAAAAGGATCTTCACCTAGATCCTTTTAAATTAAAAATGAAGTTTTA
AATCAATCTAAAGTATATATGAGTAAACTTGGTCTGACAGTTACCAATGCTTAATCAGTGAGGCACCTAT
CTCAGCGATCTGTCTATTTCGTTCATCCATAGTTGCCTGACTCCCCGTCGTGTAGATAACTACGATACGG
GAGGGCTTACCATCTGGCCCCAGTGCTGCAATGATACCGCGAGACCCACGCTCACCGGCTCCAGATTTAT
CAGCAATAAACCAGCCAGCCGGAAGGGCCGAGCGCAGAAGTGGTCCTGCAACTTTATCCGCCTCCATCCA
GTCTATTAATTGTTGCCGGGAAGCTAGAGTAAGTAGTTCGCCAGTTAATAGTTTGCGCAACGTTGTTGCC
ATTGCTACAGGCATCGTGGTGTCACGCTCGTCGTTTGGTATGGCTTCATTCAGCTCCGGTTCCCAACGAT
CAAGGCGAGTTACATGATCCCCCATGTTGTGCAAAAAAGCGGTTAGCTCCTTCGGTCCTCCGATCGTTGT
CAGAAGTAAGTTGGCCGCAGTGTTATCACTCATGGTTATGGCAGCACTGCATAATTCTCTTACTGTCATG
CCATCCGTAAGATGCTTTTCTGTGACTGGTGAGTACTCAACCAAGTCATTCTGAGAATAGTGTATGCGGC
GACCGAGTTGCTCTTGCCCGGCGTCAATACGGGATAATACCGCGCCACATAGCAGAACTTTAAAAGTGCT
CATCATTGGAAAACGTTCTTCGGGGCGAAAACTCTCAAGGATCTTACCGCTGTTGAGATCCAGTTCGATG
TAACCCACTCGTGCACCCAACTGATCTTCAGCATCTTTTACTTTCACCAGCGTTTCTGGGTGAGCAAAAA
CAGGAAGGCAAAATGCCGCAAAAAAGGGAATAAGGGCGACACGGAAATGTTGAATACTCATACTCTTCCT
TTTTCAATATTATTGAAGCATTTATCAGGGTTATTGTCTCATGAGCGGATACATATTTGAATGTATTTAG
AAAAATAAACAAATAGGGGTTCCGCGCACATTTCCCCGAAAAGTGCCACCTAAATTGTAAGCGTTAATAT
TTTGTTAAAATTCGCGTTAAATTTTTGTTAAATCAGCTCATTTTTTAACCAATAGGCCGAAATCGGCAAA
ATCCCTTATAAATCAAAAGAATAGACCGAGATAGGGT
[37 nt withheld, positions 10258-10294]
AAAGAACGTGGACTCCAACGTCAAAGG
[49 nt withheld, positions 10322-10370]
T
[91 nt withheld, positions 10372-10462]
G
[124 nt withheld, positions 10464-10587]
CCCATTCGCCATTCAGGCTGCGCAACTGTTGGGAAGGGCGATCGGTGCGGGCCTCTTCGCTATTACGCCA
GCTGGCGAAAGGGGGATGTGCTGCAAGGCGATTAAGTTGGGTAACGCCAGGGTTTTCCCAGTCACGACGT
TGTAAAACGACGGCCAGTGAGCGCGCCTCGTTCATTCACGTTTTTGAACCCGTGGAGGACGGGCAGACTC
GCGGTGCAAATGTGTTTTACAGCGTGATGGAGCAGATGAAGATGCTCGACACGCTGCAGAACACGCAGCT
AGATTAACCCTAGAAAGATAATCATATTGTGACGTACGTTAAAGATAATCATGTGTAAAATTGACGCATG
TGTTTTATCGGTCTGTATATCGAGGTTTATTTATTAATTTGAATAGATATTAAGTTTTATTATATTTACA
CTTACATACTAATAATAAATTCAACAAACAATTTATTTATGTTTATTTATTTATTAAAAAAAACAAAAAC
TCAAAATTTCTTCTATAAAGTAACAAAACTTTTATGAGGGACAGCCCCCCCCCAAAGCCCCCAGGGATGT
AATTACGTCCCTCCCCCGCTAGGGGGCAGCAGCGAGCCGCCCGGGGCTCCGCTCCGGTCCGGCGCTCCCC
CCGCATCCCCGAGCCGGCAGCGTGCGGGGACAGCCCGGGCACGGGGAAGGTGGCACGGGATCGCTTTCCT
CTGAACGCTTCTCGCTGCTCTTTGAGCCTGCAGACACCTGGGGGGATACGGGGAAAAGGCCTCCACGGCC
GACATTGATTATTGACTAGTTATTAATAGTAATCAATTACGGGGTCATTAGTTCATAGCCCATATATGGA
GTTCCGCGTTACATAACTTACGGTAAATGGCCCGCCTGGCTGACCGCCCAACGACCCCCGCCCATTGACG
TCAATAATGACGTATGTTCCCATAGTAACGCCAATAGGGACTTTCCATTGACGTCAATGGGTGGAGTATT
TACGGTAAACTGCCCACTTGGCAGTACATCAAGTGTATCATATGCCAAGTACGCCCCCTATTGACGTCAA
TGACGGTAAATGGCCCGCCTGGCATTATGCCCAGTACATGACCTTATGGGACTTTCCTACTTGGCAGTAC
ATCTACGTATTAGTCATCGCTATTACCATGGTCGAGGTGAGCCCCACGTTCTGCTTCACTCTCCCCATCT
CCCCCCCCTCCCCACCCCCAATTTTGTATTTATTTATTTTTTAATTATTTTGTGCAGCGATGGGGGCGGG
GGGG
Features (pLannotate 1.2.2; 21 found; start..end, strand, type, name):
    122..1138    +  intron         chimeric intron: chimera between introns from chicken β-actin and rabbit β-globin
   1241..5344    +  CDS            Cas9m4: catalytically dead mutant of the Cas9 endonuclease from the Streptococcus pyogenes Type II CRISPR/Cas system RNA-guided DNA-binding protein that lacks endonuclease activity due to the mutations D10A, D839A, H840A, and N863A (Mali et al., 2013)
   5446..5494    +  polyA_signal   HSV TK poly(A) signal: herpes simplex virus thymidine kinase polyadenylation signal (Cole and Stacy, 1985)
   5726..5937    +  promoter       EF-1α core promoter: core promoter for human elongation factor EF-1α
   5953..6552    +  CDS            PuroR: puromycin N-acetyltransferase; pac from Streptomyces alboniger; confers resistance to puromycin
   6571..6692    +  polyA_signal   SV40 poly(A) signal: SV40 polyadenylation signal
   6710..6802    +  ncRNA          G-CSF SLDE: Accession: RF00183 - G-CSF factor stem-loop destabilising element (SLDE)
   7499..7966    +  CDS            B (fragment): PORTL_LAMBD - Experimental evidence at protein level: Swiss-Prot protein existence level 1. Forms the portal vertex of the capsid (PubMed:6228056, PubMed:6232391). This portal plays critical roles in head assembly, genome packaging, neck/tail attachment, and genome ejection (Probable). The portal protein multimerizes as a single ring-shaped homododecamer arranged around a central channel (PubMed:6232391). Binds to the terminase subunits to form the packaging machine (PubMed:7799432). From Escherichia phage lambda (Bacteriophage lambda).
   8002..8024    -  protein_bind   lac operator (fragment): The lac repressor binds to the lac operator to inhibit transcription in E. coli. This inhibition can be relieved by adding lactose or isopropyl-β-D-thiogalactopyranoside (IPTG). lac repressor encoded by lacI
   8028..8058    -  promoter       lac promoter: promoter for the E. coli lac operon
   8073..8094    -  protein_bind   CAP binding site: CAP binding activates transcription in the presence of cAMP. E. coli catabolite activator protein
   8107..8199    -  CDS            lacI (fragment): lac repressor; lacI; The lac repressor binds to the lac operator to inhibit transcription in E. coli. This inhibition can be relieved by adding lactose or isopropyl-β-D-thiogalactopyranoside (IPTG).
   8382..8970    -  rep_origin     ori: high-copy-number ColE1/pMB1/pBR322/pUC origin of replication
   9141..10001   -  CDS            AmpR: β-lactamase; bla; confers resistance to ampicillin, carbenicillin, and related antibiotics
  10002..10106   -  promoter       AmpR promoter: bla
  10159..10587   -  rep_origin     f1 ori (sequence partly withheld): f1 bacteriophage origin of replication; arrow indicates direction of (+) strand synthesis
  10592..10747   -  CDS            lacZα (fragment): LacZα fragment of β-galactosidase; lacZ fragment
  10749..10868   +  CDS            B (fragment): PORTL_LAMBD - Experimental evidence at protein level: Swiss-Prot protein existence level 1. Forms the portal vertex of the capsid (PubMed:6228056, PubMed:6232391). This portal plays critical roles in head assembly, genome packaging, neck/tail attachment, and genome ejection (Probable). The portal protein multimerizes as a single ring-shaped homododecamer arranged around a central channel (PubMed:6232391). Binds to the terminase subunits to form the packaging machine (PubMed:7799432). From Escherichia phage lambda (Bacteriophage lambda).
  11358..11737   +  enhancer       CMV enhancer: human cytomegalovirus immediate early enhancer
  11739..8       +  promoter       chicken β-actin promoter (fragment) (across the origin): No description available
  11846..121     +  promoter       chicken β-actin promoter (fragment) (across the origin): No description available
