[The description below was written by a language model from this plasmid's Addgene catalogue record and pLannotate feature annotations shown in this document.]
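Description:
NAX_CAGGS_CAS9_m4_Puro is a PiggyBac-compatible mammalian expression plasmid of about 11.9 kb, built on the pB-CAGGS backbone, that delivers a nuclease-dead Cas9 for CRISPR applications. In bacteria it is maintained through a high-copy ColE1/pUC-type origin and selected with ampicillin via the β-lactamase gene. An f1 origin and remnants of a lac/lacZα cloning region are also present in the backbone. The annotation does not explicitly call out the PiggyBac terminal repeats. The catalogue purpose nevertheless indicates that the expression cassettes are meant to be mobilised into the host genome by a PiggyBac transposase supplied separately, allowing stable integration. Short matches to the phage lambda portal protein gene flank the cargo region and look like stuffer or annotation artefacts rather than functional parts.

The main payload is Cas9m4, the Streptococcus pyogenes Cas9 carrying D10A, D839A, H840A and N863A. These mutations abolish both nuclease activities while preserving guide-RNA-directed DNA binding. It is driven by the strong, broadly active CAGGS promoter, made up of the CMV enhancer, the chicken β-actin promoter and a chimeric β-actin/β-globin intron, and is terminated by the HSV TK polyadenylation signal. A separate downstream cassette uses the EF-1α core promoter to express puromycin N-acetyltransferase, followed by an SV40 poly(A) signal, so that transfected or transposed cells can be selected with puromycin. No effector domain fused to dCas9 and no guide RNA cassette are annotated, so guides would have to be provided from another construct. The plasmid belongs to a toolkit for mammalian cell engineering and suits the generation of stable dCas9-expressing cell lines for programmable DNA binding.
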