Addgene plasmid #167871: NAX_CAGGS_CAS9_m4_Puro
Purpose: PiggyBac compatible plasmid expressing dCas9
Depositing lab: Alejandro Chavez & Nan Cher Yeo. Depositing organization: Columbia University. Publication: Generation and application of a versatile CRISPR toolkit for mammalian cell engineering. Nghi Dang , Alissa Lance-Byrne, Angela Tung, Xiaoge Guo, Ryan J Cecchi, Joanna Buchthal, Alejandro Chavez, Nan Cher Yeo. Synthetic Biology, Volume 6, Issue 1, 2021 10.1093/synbio/ysab033.
Backbone
  Vector backbone: pB-CAGGS
  Vector type: CRISPR
  Selectable markers: Puromycin
Growth in bacteria
  Bacterial resistance: Ampicillin, 100 μg/mL
  Growth temperature: 30°C
  Growth strain: NEB Stable
  Copy number: High Copy
Gene/Insert
  Gene/Insert name: dCas9
  Species: Synthetic
  Mutation: D10A, D839A, H840A, N863A
  Cloning method: Gibson Cloning
Terms and licenses: Academic/Nonprofit Terms; Industry Terms: Not Available to Industry
How to cite: NAX_CAGGS_CAS9_m4_Puro was a gift from Alejandro Chavez & Nan Cher Yeo (Addgene plasmid # 167871 ; http://n2t.net/addgene:167871 ; RRID:Addgene_167871)
